>Addgene plasmid #101338 | pALPS_3'LTR GFP@gag start SFFV tat | depositor full sequence | sequence record 191197 | pALPS_3'LTR GFP@gag start SFFV tat sequence 6683 bps
GTCGACGGATCGGGAGATCTCCCGATCCCCTATGGTGCACTCTCAGTACAATCTGCTCTGATGCCGCATA
GTTAAGCCAGTATCTGCTCCCTGCTTGTGTGTTGGAGGTCGCTGAGTAGTGCGCGAGCAAAATTTAAGCT
ACAACAAGGCAAGGCTTGACCGACAATTGCATGAAGAATCTGCTTAGGGTTAGGCGTTTTGCGCTGCTTC
GCGATGTACGGGCCAGATATACGCGCTGTGGAATGTGTGTCAGTTAGGGTGTGGAAAGTCCCCAGGCTCC
CCAGCAGGCAGAAGTATGCAAAGCATGCATCTCAATTAGTCAGCAACCAGGTGTGGAAAGTCCCCAGGCT
CCCCAGCAGGCAGAAGTATGCAAAGCATGCATCTCAATTAGTCAGCAACCATAGTCCCGCCCCTAACTCC
GCCCATCCCGCCCCTAACTCCGCCCAGTTCCGCCCATTCTCCGCCCCATGGCTGACTAATTTTTTTTATT
TATGCAGAGGCCGAGGCCGCCTCTGCCTCTGAGCTATTCCAGAAGTAGTGAGGAGGCTTTTTTGGAGGCC
TAGGCTTTTGCAAAAAGCTTTGACATTGATTATTGACTAGTTATTAATAGTAATCAATTACGGGGTCATT
AGTTCATAGCCCATATATGGAGTTCCGCGTTACATAACTTACGGTAAATGGCCCGCCTGGCTGACCGCCC
AACGACCCCCGCCCATTGACGTCAATAATGACGTATGTTCCCATAGTAACGCCAATAGGGACTTTCCATT
GACGTCAATGGGTGGAGTATTTACGGTAAACTGCCCACTTGGCAGTACATCAAGTGTATCATATGCCAAG
TACGCCCCCTATTGACGTCAATGACGGTAAATGGCCCGCCTGGCATTATGCCCAGTACATGACCTTATGG
GACTTTCCTACTTGGCAGTACATCTACGTATTAGTCATCGCTATTACCATGGTGATGCGGTTTTGGCAGT
ACATCAATGGGCGTGGATAGCGGTTTGACTCACGGGGATTTCCAAGTCTCCACCCCATTGACGTCAATGG
GAGTTTGTTTTGGCACCAAAATCAACGGGACTTTCCAAAATGTCGTAACAACTCCGCCCCATTGACGCAA
ATGGGCGGTAGGCGTGTACGGTGGGAGGTCTATATAAGCAGCGCGTTTTGCCTGTACTGGGTCTCTCTGG
TTAGACCAGATCTGAGCCTGGGAGCTCTCTGGCTAACTAGGGAACCCACTGCTTAAGCCTCAATAAAGCT
TGCCTTGAGTGCTTCAAGTAGTGTGTGCCCGTCTGTTGTGTGACTCTGGTAACTAGAGATCCCTCAGACC
CTTTTAGTCAGTGTGGAAAATCTCTAGCAGTGGCGCCCGAACAGGGACTTGAAAGCGAAAGGGAAACCAG
AGGAGCTCTCTCGACGCAGGACTCGGCTTGCTGAAGCGCGCACGGCAAGAGGCGAGGGGCGGCGACTGGT
GAGTACGCCAAAAATTTTGACTAGCGGAGGCTAGAAGGAGAGAGATGGTGTCAAAAGGAGAAGAACTGTT
CACCGGAGTGGTCCCAATCCTGGTGGAGCTGGACGGAGATGTCAATGGCCACAAGTTCAGCGTGAGCGGA
GAGGGAGAAGGAGACGCTACATACGGCAAGCTGACTCTGAAATTCATTTGCACCACAGGGAAGCTGCCCG
TGCCTTGGCCAACCCTGGTCACTACCCTGACATACGGCGTCCAGTGTTTTAGCAGATATCCAGACCACAT
GAAGCAGCATGATTTCTTTAAATCCGCCATGCCCGAGGGCTACGTGCAGGAACGGACAATCTTCTTTAAG
GACGATGGAAACTATAAAACTAGAGCTGAGGTGAAGTTCGAAGGAGACACCCTGGTCAACAGGATCGAGC
TGAAGGGCATTGACTTTAAAGAAGATGGGAATATTCTGGGACACAAGCTGGAGTACAACTACAACTCTCA
TAACGTGTATATCATGGCAGATAAGCAGAAAAACGGCATTAAGGTCAATTTCAAAATCCGCCACAATATT
GAAGACGGGAGCGTGCAGCTGGCCGATCATTACCAGCAGAACACACCTATCGGCGACGGACCCGTGCTGC
TGCCTGATAATCACTATCTGTCTACTCAGAGTGCCCTGTCAAAGGACCCAAACGAGAAACGAGATCATAT
GGTGCTGCTGGAGTTTGTCACCGCTGCTGGAATCACACTGGGCATGGATGAGCTGTACAAGTAACGGCCG
GCCGCTGATCTTCAGACCTGGAGGAGGAGATATGAGGGACAATTGGAGAAGTGAATTATATAAATATAAA
GTAGTAAAAATTGAACCATTAGGAGTAGCACCCACCAAGGCAAAGAGAAGAGTGGTGCAGAGAGAAAAAA
GAGCAGTGGGAATAGGAGCTTTGTTCCTTGGGTTCTTGGGAGCAGCAGGAAGCACTATGGGCGCAGCGTC
AATGACGCTGACGGTACAGGCCAGACAATTATTGTCTGGTATAGTGCAGCAGCAGAACAATTTGCTGAGG
GCTATTGAGGCGCAACAGCATCTGTTGCAACTCACAGTCTGGGGCATCAAGCAGCTCCAGGCAAGAATCC
TGGCTGTGGAAAGATACCTAAAGGATCAACAGCTCCTGGGGATTTGGGGTTGCTCTGGAAAACTCATTTG
CACCACTGCTGTGCCTTGGAATGCTAGTTGGAGTAATAAATCTCTGGAACAGATTTGGAATCACACGACC
TGGATGGAGTGGGACAGAGAAATTAACAATTACACAAGCTTAATACACTCCTTAATTGAAGAATCGCAAA
ACCAGCAAGAAAAGAATGAACAAGAATTATTGGAATTAGATAAATGGGCAAGTTTGTGGAATTGGTTTAA
CATAACAAATTGGCTGTGGTATATAAAATTATTCATAATGATAGTAGGAGGCTTGGTAGGTTTAAGAATA
GTTTTTGCTGTACTTTCTATAGTGAATAGAGTTAGGCAGGGATATTCACCATTATCGTTTCAGACCCACC
TCCCAACCCCGAGGGGACCCGACAGGCCCGAAGGAATAGAAGAAGAAGGTGGAGAGAGAGACAGAGACAG
ATCCATTCGATTAGTGAACGGATCGGCACTGCGTGCGCCAATTCTGCAGACAAATGGCAGTATTCATCCA
CAATTTTAAAAGAAAAGGGGGGATTGGGGGGTACAGTGCAGGGGAAAGAATAGTAGACATAATAGCAACA
GACATACAAACTAAAGAATTACAAAAACAAATTACAAAAATTCAAAATTTTCGGGTTTATTACAGGGACA
GCAGAGATCCAGTTTGGTTAATTAACTGCAGCCCCGATAAAATAAAAGATTTTATTTAGTCTCCAGAAAA
AGGGGGGAATGAAAGACCCCACCTGTAGGTTTGGCAAGCTAGCTGCAGTAACGCCATTTTGCAAGGCATG
GAAAAATACCAAACCAAGAATAGAGAAGTTCAGATCAAGGGCGGGTACATGAAAATAGCTAACGTTGGGC
CAAACAGGATATCTGCGGTGAGCAGTTTCGGCCCCGGCCCGGGGCCAAGAACAGATGGTCACCGCAGTTT
CGGCCCCGGCCCGAGGCCAAGAACAGATGGTCCCCAGATATGGCCCAACCCTCAGCAGTTTCTTAAGACC
CATCAGATGTTTCCAGGCTCCCCCAAGGACCTGAAATGACCCTGCGCCTTATTTGAATTAACCAATCAGC
CTGCTTCTCGCTTCTGTTCGCGCGCTTCTGCTTCCCGAGCTCTATAAAAGAGCTCACAACCCCTCACTCG
GCGCGCCAGTCCTCCGACAGACTGAGTCGCCCGGGGGTCTAGAAGCGCTGGATCCGTTTAAACGCGGCCG
CCACGCGTGCCACCATGGAGCCCGTGGACCCTCGGCTGGAACCTTGGAAGCACCCAGGGTCTCAGCCCAA
AACCGCATGCACAAACTGCTACTGTAAGAAATGCTGTTTCCATTGCCAGGTCTGTTTTATGACAAAGGCC
CTGGGCATCTCATATGGGAGAAAGAAACGGAGACAGAGGCGCCGAGCCCACCAGAATAGCCAGACCCATC
AGGCTAGCCTGTCCAAGCAGCCTACTTCTCAGAGTCGGGGAGATCCAACCGGCCCCAAAGAGTGACCCGG
GGCGATCGCAGACCTGCAGGTGGCCTCAGGTACCTTTAAGACCAATGACTTACAAGGCAGCTGTAGATCT
TAGCCACTTTTTAAAAGAAAAGGGGGGACTGGAAGGGCTAATTCACTCCCAAAGAAGACAAGATATCCTT
GATCTGTGGATCTACCACACACAAGGCTACTTCCCTGATTGGCAGAACTACACACCAGGGCCAGGGGTCA
GATATCCACTGACCTTTGGATGGTGCTACAAGCTAGTACCAGTTGAGCCAGATAAGGTAGAAGAGGCCAA
TAAAGGAGAGAACACCAGCTTGTTACACCCTGTGAGCCTGCATGGAATGGATGACCCTGAGAGAGAAGTG
TTAGAGTGGAGGTTTGACAGCCGCCTAGCATTTCATCACGTGGCCCGAGAGCTGCATCCGGAGTACTTCA
AGAACTGCTGACATCGAGCTTGCTACAAGGGACTTTCCGCTGGGGACTTTCCAGGGAGGCGTGGCCTGGG
CGGGACTGGGGAGTGGCGAGCCCTCAGATGCTGCATATAAGCAGCTGCTTTTTGCCTGTACTGGGTCTCT
CTGGTTAGACCAGATCTGAGCCTGGGAGCTCTCTGGCTAACTAGGGAACCCACTGCTTAAGCCTCAATAA
AGCTTGCCTTGAGTGCTTCAAGTAGTGTGTGCCCGTCTGTTGTGTGACTCTGGTAACTAGAGATCCCTCA
GACCCTTTTAGTCAGTGTGGAAAATCTCTAGCAGGCGTTTCATGTGAGCAAAAGGCCAGCAAAAGGCCAG
GAACCGTAAAAAGGCCGCGTTGCTGGCGTTTTTCCATAGGCTCCGCCCCCCTGACGAGCATCACAAAAAT
CGACGCTCAAGTCAGAGGTGGCGAAACCCGACAGGACTATAAAGATACCAGGCGTTTCCCCCTGGAAGCT
CCCTCGTGCGCTCTCCTGTTCCGACCCTGCCGCTTACCGGATACCTGTCCGCCTTTCTCCCTTCGGGAAG
CGTGGCGCTTTCTCATAGCTCACGCTGTAGGTATCTCAGTTCGGTGTAGGTCGTTCGCTCCAAGCTGGGC
TGTGTGCACGAACCCCCCGTTCAGCCCGACCGCTGCGCCTTATCCGGTAACTATCGTCTTGAGTCCAACC
CGGTAAGACACGACTTATCGCCACTGGCAGCAGCCACTGGTAACAGGATTAGCAGAGCGAGGTATGTAGG
CGGTGCTACAGAGTTCTTGAAGTGGTGGCCTAACTACGGCTACACTAGAAGAACAGTATTTGGTATCTGC
GCTCTGCTGAAGCCAGTTACCTTCGGAAAAAGAGTTGGTAGCTCTTGATCCGGCAAACAAACCACCGCTG
GTAGCGGTGGTTTTTTTGTTTGCAAGCAGCAGATTACGCGCAGAAAAAAAGGATCTCAAGAAGATCCTTT
GATCTTTTCTACGGGGTCTGACGCTCAGTGGAACGAAAACTCACGTTAAGGGATTTTGGTCATGAGATTA
TCAAAAAGGATCTTCACCTAGATCCTTTTAAATTAAAAATGAAGTTTTAAATCAATCTAAAGTATATATG
AGTAAACTTGGTCTGACAGTTACCAATGCTTAATCAGTGAGGCACCTATCTCAGCGATCTGTCTATTTCG
TTCATCCATAGTTGCCTGACTCCCCGTCGTGTAGATAACTACGATACGGGAGGGCTTACCATCTGGCCCC
AGTGCTGCAATGATACCGCGAGACCCACGCTCACCGGCTCCAGATTTATCAGCAATAAACCAGCCAGCCG
GAAGGGCCGAGCGCAGAAGTGGTCCTGCAACTTTATCCGCCTCCATCCAGTCTATTAATTGTTGCCGGGA
AGCTAGAGTAAGTAGTTCGCCAGTTAATAGTTTGCGCAACGTTGTTGCCATTGCTACAGGCATCGTGGTG
TCACGCTCGTCGTTTGGTATGGCTTCATTCAGCTCCGGTTCCCAACGATCAAGGCGAGTTACATGATCCC
CCATGTTGTGCAAAAAAGCGGTTAGCTCCTTCGGTCCTCCGATCGTTGTCAGAAGTAAGTTGGCCGCAGT
GTTATCACTCATGGTTATGGCAGCACTGCATAATTCTCTTACTGTCATGCCATCCGTAAGATGCTTTTCT
GTGACTGGTGAGTACTCAACCAAGTCATTCTGAGAATAGTGTATGCGGCGACCGAGTTGCTCTTGCCCGG
CGTCAATACGGGATAATACCGCGCCACATAGCAGAACTTTAAAAGTGCTCATCATTGGAAAACGTTCTTC
GGGGCGAAAACTCTCAAGGATCTTACCGCTGTTGAGATCCAGTTCGATGTAACCCACTCGTGCACCCAAC
TGATCTTCAGCATCTTTTACTTTCACCAGCGTTTCTGGGTGAGCAAAAACAGGAAGGCAAAATGCCGCAA
AAAAGGGAATAAGGGCGACACGGAAATGTTGAATACTCATACTCTTCCTTTTTCAATATTATTGAAGCAT
TTATCAGGGTTATTGTCTCATGAGCGGATACATATTTGAATGTATTTAGAAAAATAAACAAATAGGGGTT
CCGCGCACATTTCCCCGAAAAGTGCCACCTGAC
Features (pLannotate 1.2.2; 17 found; start..end, strand, type, name):
     31..83      -  misc_feature   bom (fragment): basis of mobility region from pBR322
    245..574     +  promoter       SV40 promoter: SV40 enhancer and early promoter
    582..961     +  enhancer       CMV enhancer: human cytomegalovirus immediate early enhancer
    962..1161    +  promoter       CMV promoter: human cytomegalovirus (CMV) immediate early promoter
   1179..1359    +  LTR            5' LTR (truncated): truncated 5' long terminal repeat (LTR) from HIV-1
   1406..1518    +  misc_feature   HIV-1 Ψ (fragment): packaging signal of human immunodeficiency virus type 1
   1515..2231    +  CDS            EGFP: EGFP is a basic (constitutively fluorescent) green fluorescent protein published in 1996, derived from Aequorea victoria. It is reported to be a rapidly-maturing weak dimer with moderate acid sensitivity.
   2394..2627    +  misc_feature   RRE: The Rev response element (RRE) of HIV-1 allows for Rev-dependent mRNA export from the nucleus to the cytoplasm.
   3004..3104    +  CDS            Rev (fragment): human immunodeficiency virus 1 (HIV-1) Rev protein; rev; enhances nuclear export of unspliced and incompletely spliced viral mRNAs
   3154..3271    +  misc_feature   cPPT/CTS: central polypurine tract and central termination sequence of HIV-1
   3408..3815    +  promoter       SFFV promoter: spleen focus-forming virus long terminal repeat (LTR) promoter
   3865..4122    +  CDS            tat: TAT_HV1H2 - Experimental evidence at protein level: Swiss-Prot protein existence level 1. Extracellular circulating Tat can be endocytosed by surrounding uninfected cells via the binding to several surface receptors such as CD26, CXCR4, heparan sulfate proteoglycans (HSPG) or LDLR. Neurons are rarely infected, but they internalize Tat via their LDLR. Through its interaction with nuclear HATs, Tat is potentially able to control the acetylation-dependent cellular gene expression. Modulates the expression of many cellular genes involved in cell survival, proliferation or in coding for cytokines o
   4154..4558    +  CDS            nef (fragment): NEF_HV1BR - Experimental evidence at protein level: Swiss-Prot protein existence level 1. Extracellular Nef protein targets CD4(+) T-lymphocytes for apoptosis by interacting with CXCR4 surface receptors (PubMed:14990729). From Human immunodeficiency virus type 1 group M subtype B (isolate BRU/LAI) (HIV-1).
   4683..4863    +  LTR            5' LTR (truncated): truncated 5' long terminal repeat (LTR) from HIV-1
   4931..5519    -  rep_origin     ori: high-copy-number ColE1/pMB1/pBR322/pUC origin of replication
   5690..6550    -  CDS            AmpR: β-lactamase; bla; confers resistance to ampicillin, carbenicillin, and related antibiotics
   6551..6655    -  promoter       AmpR promoter: bla
