>Addgene plasmid #101338 | pALPS_3'LTR GFP@gag start SFFV tat | addgene full sequence | sequence record 194234 | Addgene NGS Result
GTCGACGGATCGGGAGATCTCCCGATCCCCTATGGTGCACTCTCAGTACAATCTGCTCTGATGCCGCATA
GTTAAGCCAGTATCTGCTCCCTGCTTGTGTGTTGGAGGTCGCTGAGTAGTGCGCGAGCAAAATTTAAGCT
ACAACAAGGCAAGGCTTGACCGACAATTGCATGAAGAATCTGCTTAGGGTTAGGCGTTTTGCGCTGCTTC
GCGATGTACGGGCCAGATATACGCGCTGTGGAATGTGTGTCAGTTAGGGTGTGGAAAGTCCCCAGGCTCC
CCAGCAGGCAGAAGTATGCAAAGCATGCATCTCAATTAGTCAGCAACCAGGTGTGGAAAGTCCCCAGGCT
CCCCAGCAGGCAGAAGTATGCAAAGCATGCATCTCAATTAGTCAGCAACCATAGTCCCGCCCCTAACTCC
GCCCATCCCGCCCCTAACTCCGCCCAGTTCCGCCCATTCTCCGCCCCATGGCTGACTAATTTTTTTTATT
TATGCAGAGGCCGAGGCCGCCTCTGCCTCTGAGCTATTCCAGAAGTAGTGAGGAGGCTTTTTTGGAGGCC
TAGGCTTTTGCAAAAAGCTCGCGTTGACATTGATTATTGACTAGTTATTAATAGTAATCAATTACGGGGT
CATTAGTTCATAGCCCATATATGGAGTTCCGCGTTACATAACTTACGGTAAATGGCCCGCCTGGCTGACC
GCCCAACGACCCCCGCCCATTGACGTCAATAATGACGTATGTTCCCATAGTAACGCCAATAGGGACTTTC
CATTGACGTCAATGGGTGGAGTATTTACGGTAAACTGCCCACTTGGCAGTACATCAAGTGTATCATATGC
CAAGTACGCCCCCTATTGACGTCAATGACGGTAAATGGCCCGCCTGGCATTATGCCCAGTACATGACCTT
ATGGGACTTTCCTACTTGGCAGTACATCTACGTATTAGTCATCGCTATTACCATGGTGATGCGGTTTTGG
CAGTACATCAATGGGCGTGGATAGCGGTTTGACTCACGGGGATTTCCAAGTCTCCACCCCATTGACGTCA
ATGGGAGTTTGTTTTGGCACCAAAATCAACGGGACTTTCCAAAATGTCGTAACAACTCCGCCCCATTGAC
GCAAATGGGCGGTAGGCGTGTACGGTGGGAGGTCTATATAAGCAGCGCGTTTTGCCTGTACTGGGTCTCT
CTGGTTAGACCAGATCTGAGCCTGGGAGCTCTCTGGCTAACTAGGGAACCCACTGCTTAAGCCTCAATAA
AGCTTGCCTTGAGTGCTTCAAGTAGTGTGTGCCCGTCTGTTGTGTGACTCTGGTAACTAGAGATCCCTCA
GACCCTTTTAGTCAGTGTGGAAAATCTCTAGCAGTGGCGCCCGAACAGGGACTTGAAAGCGAAAGGGAAA
CCAGAGGAGCTCTCTCGACGCAGGACTCGGCTTGCTGAAGCGCGCACGGCAAGAGGCGAGGGGCGGCGAC
TGGTGAGTACGCCAAAAATTTTGACTAGCGGAGGCTAGAAGGAGAGAGATGGTGTCAAAAGGAGAAGAAC
TGTTCACCGGAGTGGTCCCAATCCTGGTGGAGCTGGACGGAGATGTCAATGGCCACAAGTTCAGCGTGAG
CGGAGAGGGAGAAGGAGACGCTACATACGGCAAGCTGACTCTGAAATTCATTTGCACCACAGGGAAGCTG
CCCGTGCCTTGGCCAACCCTGGTCACTACCCTGACATACGGCGTCCAGTGTTTTAGCAGATATCCAGACC
ACATGAAGCAGCATGATTTCTTTAAATCCGCCATGCCCGAGGGCTACGTGCAGGAACGGACAATCTTCTT
TAAGGACGATGGAAACTATAAAACTAGAGCTGAGGTGAAGTTCGAAGGAGACACCCTGGTCAACAGGATC
GAGCTGAAGGGCATTGACTTTAAAGAAGATGGGAATATTCTGGGACACAAGCTGGAGTACAACTACAACT
CTCATAACGTGTATATCATGGCAGATAAGCAGAAAAACGGCATTAAGGTCAATTTCAAAATCCGCCACAA
TATTGAAGACGGGAGCGTGCAGCTGGCCGATCATTACCAGCAGAACACACCTATCGGCGACGGACCCGTG
CTGCTGCCTGATAATCACTATCTGTCTACTCAGAGTGCCCTGTCAAAGGACCCAAACGAGAAACGAGATC
ATATGGTGCTGCTGGAGTTTGTCACCGCTGCTGGAATCACACTGGGCATGGATGAGCTGTACAAGTAACG
GCCGGCCGCTGATCTTCAGACCTGGAGGAGGAGATATGAGGGACAATTGGAGAAGTGAATTATATAAATA
TAAAGTAGTAAAAATTGAACCATTAGGAGTAGCACCCACCAAGGCAAAGAGAAGAGTGGTGCAGAGAGAA
AAAAGAGCAGTGGGAATAGGAGCTTTGTTCCTTGGGTTCTTGGGAGCAGCAGGAAGCACTATGGGCGCAG
CGTCAATGACGCTGACGGTACAGGCCAGACAATTATTGTCTGGTATAGTGCAGCAGCAGAACAATTTGCT
GAGGGCTATTGAGGCGCAACAGCATCTGTTGCAACTCACAGTCTGGGGCATCAAGCAGCTCCAGGCAAGA
ATCCTGGCTGTGGAAAGATACCTAAAGGATCAACAGCTCCTGGGGATTTGGGGTTGCTCTGGAAAACTCA
TTTGCACCACTGCTGTGCCTTGGAATGCTAGTTGGAGTAATAAATCTCTGGAACAGATTTGGAATCACAC
GACCTGGATGGAGTGGGACAGAGAAATTAACAATTACACAAGCTTAATACACTCCTTAATTGAAGAATCG
CAAAACCAGCAAGAAAAGAATGAACAAGAATTATTGGAATTAGATAAATGGGCAAGTTTGTGGAATTGGT
TTAACATAACAAATTGGCTGTGGTATATAAAATTATTCATAATGATAGTAGGAGGCTTGGTAGGTTTAAG
AATAGTTTTTGCTGTACTTTCTATAGTGAATAGAGTTAGGCAGGGATATTCACCATTATCGTTTCAGACC
CACCTCCCAACCCCGAGGGGACCCGACAGGCCCGAAGGAATAGAAGAAGAAGGTGGAGAGAGAGACAGAG
ACAGATCCATTCGATTAGTGAACGGATCGGCACTGCGTGCGCCAATTCTGCAGACAAATGGCAGTATTCA
TCCACAATTTTAAAAGAAAAGGGGGGATTGGGGGGTACAGTGCAGGGGAAAGAATAGTAGACATAATAGC
AACAGACATACAAACTAAAGAATTACAAAAACAAATTACAAAAATTCAAAATTTTCGGGTTTATTACAGG
GACAGCAGAGATCCAGTTTGGTTAATTAACTGCAGCCCCGATAAAATAAAAGATTTTATTTAGTCTCCAG
AAAAAGGGGGGAATGAAAGACCCCACCTGTAGGTTTGGCAAGCTAGCTGCAGTAACGCCATTTTGCAAGG
CATGGAAAAATACCAAACCAAGAATAGAGAAGTTCAGATCAAGGGCGGGTACATGAAAATAGCTAACGTT
GGGCCAAACAGGATATCTGCGGTGAGCAGTTTCGGCCCCGGCCCGGGGCCAAGAACAGATGGTCACCGCA
GTTTCGGCCCCGGCCCGAGGCCAAGAACAGATGGTCCCCAGATATGGCCCAACCCTCAGCAGTTTCTTAA
GACCCATCAGATGTTTCCAGGCTCCCCCAAGGACCTGAAATGACCCTGCGCCTTATTTGAATTAACCAAT
CAGCCTGCTTCTCGCTTCTGTTCGCGCGCTTCTGCTTCCCGAGCTCTATAAAAGAGCTCACAACCCCTCA
CTCGGCGCGCCAGTCCTCCGACAGACTGAGTCGCCCGGGGGTCTAGAAGCGCTGGATCCGTTTAAACGCG
GCCGCCACGCGTGCCACCATGGAGCCCGTGGACCCTCGGCTGGAACCTTGGAAGCACCCAGGGTCTCAGC
CCAAAACCGCATGCACAAACTGCTACTGTAAGAAATGCTGTTTCCATTGCCAGGTCTGTTTTATGACAAA
GGCCCTGGGCATCTCATATGGGAGAAAGAAACGGAGACAGAGGCGCCGAGCCCACCAGAATAGCCAGACC
CATCAGGCTAGCCTGTCCAAGCAGCCTACTTCTCAGAGTCGGGGAGATCCAACCGGCCCCAAAGAGTGAC
CCGGGGCGATCGCAGACCTGCAGGTGGCCTCAGGTACCTTTAAGACCAATGACTTACAAGGCAGCTGTAG
ATCTTAGCCACTTTTTAAAAGAAAAGGGGGGACTGGAAGGGCTAATTCACTCCCAAAGAAGACAAGATAT
CCTTGATCTGTGGATCTACCACACACAAGGCTACTTCCCTGATTGGCAGAACTACACACCAGGGCCAGGG
GTCAGATATCCACTGACCTTTGGATGGTGCTACAAGCTAGTACCAGTTGAGCCAGATAAGGTAGAAGAGG
CCAATAAAGGAGAGAACACCAGCTTGTTACACCCTGTGAGCCTGCATGGAATGGATGACCCTGAGAGAGA
AGTGTTAGAGTGGAGGTTTGACAGCCGCCTAGCATTTCATCACGTGGCCCGAGAGCTGCATCCGGAGTAC
TTCAAGAACTGCTGACATCGAGCTTGCTACAAGGGACTTTCCGCTGGGGACTTTCCAGGGAGGCGTGGCC
TGGGCGGGACTGGGGAGTGGCGAGCCCTCAGATGCTGCATATAAGCAGCTGCTTTTTGCCTGTACTGGGT
CTCTCTGGTTAGACCAGATCTGAGCCTGGGAGCTCTCTGGCTAACTAGGGAACCCACTGCTTAAGCCTCA
ATAAAGCTTGCCTTGAGTGCTTCAAGTAGTGTGTGCCCGTCTGTTGTGTGACTCTGGTAACTAGAGATCC
CTCAGACCCTTTTAGTCAGTGTGGAAAATCTCTAGCAGGCGTTTCATGTGAGCAAAAGGCCAGCAAAAGG
CCAGGAACCGTAAAAAGGCCGCGTTGCTGGCGTTTTTCCATAGGCTCCGCCCCCCTGACGAGCATCACAA
AAATCGACGCTCAAGTCAGAGGTGGCGAAACCCGACAGGACTATAAAGATACCAGGCGTTTCCCCCTGGA
AGCTCCCTCGTGCGCTCTCCTGTTCCGACCCTGCCGCTTACCGGATACCTGTCCGCCTTTCTCCCTTCGG
GAAGCGTGGCGCTTTCTCATAGCTCACGCTGTAGGTATCTCAGTTCGGTGTAGGTCGTTCGCTCCAAGCT
GGGCTGTGTGCACGAACCCCCCGTTCAGCCCGACCGCTGCGCCTTATCCGGTAACTATCGTCTTGAGTCC
AACCCGGTAAGACACGACTTATCGCCACTGGCAGCAGCCACTGGTAACAGGATTAGCAGAGCGAGGTATG
TAGGCGGTGCTACAGAGTTCTTGAAGTGGTGGCCTAACTACGGCTACACTAGAAGAACAGTATTTGGTAT
CTGCGCTCTGCTGAAGCCAGTTACCTTCGGAAAAAGAGTTGGTAGCTCTTGATCCGGCAAACAAACCACC
GCTGGTAGCGGTGGTTTTTTTGTTTGCAAGCAGCAGATTACGCGCAGAAAAAAAGGATCTCAAGAAGATC
CTTTGATCTTTTCTACGGGGTCTGACGCTCAGTGGAACGAAAACTCACGTTAAGGGATTTTGGTCATGAG
ATTATCAAAAAGGATCTTCACCTAGATCCTTTTAAATTAAAAATGAAGTTTTAAATCAATCTAAAGTATA
TATGAGTAAACTTGGTCTGACAGTTACCAATGCTTAATCAGTGAGGCACCTATCTCAGCGATCTGTCTAT
TTCGTTCATCCATAGTTGCCTGACTCCCCGTCGTGTAGATAACTACGATACGGGAGGGCTTACCATCTGG
CCCCAGTGCTGCAATGATACCGCGAGACCCACGCTCACCGGCTCCAGATTTATCAGCAATAAACCAGCCA
GCCGGAAGGGCCGAGCGCAGAAGTGGTCCTGCAACTTTATCCGCCTCCATCCAGTCTATTAATTGTTGCC
GGGAAGCTAGAGTAAGTAGTTCGCCAGTTAATAGTTTGCGCAACGTTGTTGCCATTGCTACAGGCATCGT
GGTGTCACGCTCGTCGTTTGGTATGGCTTCATTCAGCTCCGGTTCCCAACGATCAAGGCGAGTTACATGA
TCCCCCATGTTGTGCAAAAAAGCGGTTAGCTCCTTCGGTCCTCCGATCGTTGTCAGAAGTAAGTTGGCCG
CAGTGTTATCACTCATGGTTATGGCAGCACTGCATAATTCTCTTACTGTCATGCCATCCGTAAGATGCTT
TTCTGTGACTGGTGAGTACTCAACCAAGTCATTCTGAGAATAGTGTATGCGGCGACCGAGTTGCTCTTGC
CCGGCGTCAATACGGGATAATACCGCGCCACATAGCAGAACTTTAAAAGTGCTCATCATTGGAAAACGTT
CTTCGGGGCGAAAACTCTCAAGGATCTTACCGCTGTTGAGATCCAGTTCGATGTAACCCACTCGTGCACC
CAACTGATCTTCAGCATCTTTTACTTTCACCAGCGTTTCTGGGTGAGCAAAAACAGGAAGGCAAAATGCC
GCAAAAAAGGGAATAAGGGCGACACGGAAATGTTGAATACTCATACTCTTCCTTTTTCAATATTATTGAA
GCATTTATCAGGGTTATTGTCTCATGAGCGGATACATATTTGAATGTATTTAGAAAAATAAACAAATAGG
GGTTCCGCGCACATTTCCCCGAAAAGTGCCACCTGAC
Features (pLannotate 1.2.2; 17 found; start..end, strand, type, name):
     31..83      -  misc_feature   bom (fragment): basis of mobility region from pBR322
    245..574     +  promoter       SV40 promoter: SV40 enhancer and early promoter
    586..965     +  enhancer       CMV enhancer: human cytomegalovirus immediate early enhancer
    966..1165    +  promoter       CMV promoter: human cytomegalovirus (CMV) immediate early promoter
   1183..1363    +  LTR            5' LTR (truncated): truncated 5' long terminal repeat (LTR) from HIV-1
   1410..1522    +  misc_feature   HIV-1 Ψ (fragment): packaging signal of human immunodeficiency virus type 1
   1519..2235    +  CDS            EGFP: EGFP is a basic (constitutively fluorescent) green fluorescent protein published in 1996, derived from Aequorea victoria. It is reported to be a rapidly-maturing weak dimer with moderate acid sensitivity.
   2398..2631    +  misc_feature   RRE: The Rev response element (RRE) of HIV-1 allows for Rev-dependent mRNA export from the nucleus to the cytoplasm.
   3008..3108    +  CDS            Rev (fragment): human immunodeficiency virus 1 (HIV-1) Rev protein; rev; enhances nuclear export of unspliced and incompletely spliced viral mRNAs
   3158..3275    +  misc_feature   cPPT/CTS: central polypurine tract and central termination sequence of HIV-1
   3412..3819    +  promoter       SFFV promoter: spleen focus-forming virus long terminal repeat (LTR) promoter
   3869..4126    +  CDS            tat: TAT_HV1H2 - Experimental evidence at protein level: Swiss-Prot protein existence level 1. Extracellular circulating Tat can be endocytosed by surrounding uninfected cells via the binding to several surface receptors such as CD26, CXCR4, heparan sulfate proteoglycans (HSPG) or LDLR. Neurons are rarely infected, but they internalize Tat via their LDLR. Through its interaction with nuclear HATs, Tat is potentially able to control the acetylation-dependent cellular gene expression. Modulates the expression of many cellular genes involved in cell survival, proliferation or in coding for cytokines o
   4158..4562    +  CDS            nef (fragment): NEF_HV1BR - Experimental evidence at protein level: Swiss-Prot protein existence level 1. Extracellular Nef protein targets CD4(+) T-lymphocytes for apoptosis by interacting with CXCR4 surface receptors (PubMed:14990729). From Human immunodeficiency virus type 1 group M subtype B (isolate BRU/LAI) (HIV-1).
   4687..4867    +  LTR            5' LTR (truncated): truncated 5' long terminal repeat (LTR) from HIV-1
   4935..5523    -  rep_origin     ori: high-copy-number ColE1/pMB1/pBR322/pUC origin of replication
   5694..6554    -  CDS            AmpR: β-lactamase; bla; confers resistance to ampicillin, carbenicillin, and related antibiotics
   6555..6659    -  promoter       AmpR promoter: bla
