[The description below was written by a language model from this plasmid's Addgene catalogue record and pLannotate feature annotations shown in this document.]
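Description:
pALPS_3'LTR GFP@gag start SFFV tat is an HIV-1-based lentiviral transfer vector on the pALPS backbone, about 6.7 kb. It is maintained in E. coli through a high-copy ColE1/pUC-type origin and an ampicillin resistance gene (β-lactamase with its own promoter). A fragment of the pBR322 bom region and an SV40 enhancer/early promoter element are also annotated in the backbone. The two sequence records, one from the depositor and one from repository sequencing, differ by only four nucleotides and give the same feature map.

In producer cells, a CMV enhancer/promoter fused to a truncated HIV-1 5' LTR drives transcription of the vector genome. This is followed by a fragment of the Ψ packaging signal, with the EGFP coding sequence beginning directly at its end, where gag would normally start. Downstream lie the RRE for Rev-dependent nuclear export, a short Rev-coding fragment, and the cPPT/CTS. An internal spleen focus-forming virus (SFFV) promoter then drives tat, described in the record as codon optimized.

After tat comes a nef fragment and a second LTR element. The annotation tool labels this element as a truncated LTR, but the nef fragment overlaps the region where U3 lies. Together with the "3'LTR" in the name, this suggests that U3 is retained rather than deleted as in self-inactivating vectors, although the table does not annotate it explicitly. This would fit the stated purpose: after reverse transcription and integration, the proviral LTR drives GFP, while SFFV-driven Tat supplies the transactivator needed for efficient LTR transcription.

The associated publication concerns innate immune activation by intron-containing HIV-1 proviral RNA. The construct therefore probably served as a minimal provirus-like reporter in that work, but the record does not describe its exact experimental role.
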