Addgene plasmid #101338: pALPS_3'LTR GFP@gag start SFFV tat
Purpose: LTR drives GFP and internal SFFV promoter drives codon optimized tat
Depositing lab: Jeremy Luban. Depositing organization: University of Massachusetts, Worcester. Publication: Intron-containing RNA from the HIV-1 provirus activates type I interferon and inflammatory cytokines. McCauley SM, Kim K, Nowosielska A, Dauphin A, Yurkovetskiy L, Diehl WE, Luban J. Nat Commun. 2018 Dec 13;9(1):5305. doi: 10.1038/s41467-018-07753-2. PubMed 30546110.
Backbone
  Vector backbone: pALPS
  Vector type: Lentiviral
Growth in bacteria
  Bacterial resistance: Ampicillin, 100 μg/mL
  Growth temperature: 30°C
  Growth strain: NEB Stable
  Copy number: High Copy
Gene/Insert
  Gene/Insert name: GFP, tat
  Cloning method: Restriction Enzyme; 5′ cloning site unknown (unknown if destroyed); 3′ cloning site unknown (unknown if destroyed)
  Sequencing primers: 5′ unknown
Terms and licenses: Academic/Nonprofit Terms; Industry Terms: Not Available to Industry
How to cite: pALPS_3'LTR GFP@gag start SFFV tat was a gift from Jeremy Luban (Addgene plasmid # 101338 ; http://n2t.net/addgene:101338 ; RRID:Addgene_101338)
